Addgene plasmid #15850: pMOR103-9-ISH
Depositing lab: Peter Mombaerts. Depositing organization: Rockefeller University. Publication: Differential impact of Lhx2 deficiency on expression of class I and class II odorant receptor genes in mouse. Hirota J, Omura M, Mombaerts P. Mol Cell Neurosci. 2007 Apr . 34(4):679-88. 10.1016/j.mcn.2007.01.014 PubMed 17350283.
Backbone
  Vector backbone: pGEM-T Easy
  Backbone manufacturer: promega
  Backbone size w/o insert (bp): 3015
  Vector type: cloning vector
Growth in bacteria
  Bacterial resistance: Ampicillin, 100 μg/mL
  Growth temperature: 37°C
  Growth strain: DH5alpha
  Copy number: High Copy
Gene/Insert
  Gene/Insert name: MOR103-9 (alt name: Olfr1348)
  Species: M. musculus (mouse)
  Insert size (bp): 504
  GenBank ID: NM_146913
  Entrez Gene: Olfr1348 (a.k.a. MOR103-9)
  Cloning method: Restriction Enzyme
  Sequencing primers: 5′ M13, T7; 3′ M13 reverse, SP6
Terms and licenses: Academic/Nonprofit Terms; Industry Terms: Not Available to Industry
How to cite: pMOR103-9-ISH was a gift from Peter Mombaerts (Addgene plasmid # 15850 ; http://n2t.net/addgene:15850 ; RRID:Addgene_15850)
