[The description below was written by a language model from this plasmid's Addgene catalogue record.]
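Description:
pMOR103-9-ISH is a small bacterial cloning plasmid built on the commercial pGEM-T Easy backbone (about 3.0 kb without insert). It is maintained at high copy number in standard E. coli cloning strains and selected with ampicillin. The record lists it only as a cloning vector. It is not designed for expression in mammalian cells, and no eukaryotic promoter, tag or reporter is recorded.

The insert is a 504 bp fragment of the mouse odorant receptor gene MOR103-9, also known as Olfr1348, introduced by restriction enzyme cloning. At that size it is most likely a partial segment of the gene rather than a full-length coding sequence, although the record does not say which region it covers or in which orientation it sits. The listed sequencing primers (M13 forward and T7 on one side, M13 reverse and SP6 on the other) reflect the pGEM-T Easy layout, in which opposing T7 and SP6 bacteriophage RNA polymerase promoters flank the cloning site. This arrangement lets either strand of the insert be transcribed in vitro from linearised template, giving antisense or sense RNA.

The "ISH" suffix and the associated study, which examined how Lhx2 deficiency affects expression of class I and class II odorant receptor genes in mouse, suggest that the plasmid serves as a template for making labelled riboprobes for in situ hybridisation. Such probes would detect cells expressing this particular receptor in olfactory tissue. The record does not state this purpose explicitly, and no feature table was supplied, so the exact insert boundaries and which promoter yields the antisense probe cannot be determined here.
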