>Addgene plasmid #15850 | pMOR103-9-ISH | depositor partial sequence | sequence record 8388 | Author sequence
GTGGCCATCTGCCGCCCACTACACTACCCACTGCTCATGAGGCCCCAAGTATGTTTGGGCTTAGCCTTGT
CTTCATGGCTAGGTGGGCTGATTGTCTCAGTGGCCAAAACAACATGCATTGCCAGTCTGTCTTACTGTGG
CCCCAATGTCCTCAACCAATTTTTCTGTGATGTCTCCCCTCTGCTCAATTTGTCCTGTACCCATGTGGCC
CTCACAGAGCTGGTAGACTTCATCTCAGCCATTGTCATCTTCTGTGGAACACTCTTGGTGTCCCTAGCCT
CCTATTCAGCTATTGGGATGGCTGTACTCCGCATGCCATCAGCTGCTGCCCGGCGCAAGGCCTTCTCCAC
CTGTGCCTCCCATCTGGTAGTGGTGGGCATCTTTTACTCAGCAGCTCTCTTCATCTATTGCCGCCCCAGC
CGCATCAAGTCCATGGACCTCAACAAGGTGCTGTCTGTCATCTACACAGTGGTCACACCTCTCTGCAACC
CTATCATCTACTGT
