>Addgene plasmid #15850 | pMOR103-9-ISH | addgene partial sequence | sequence record 22586 | 15850 with M13F
GACGTTCGCATGCTCCCGGCCGCCATGGCGGCCGCGGGAATTCGATTGCCTTTGTAGTTTCGTTGCTATC
TGCCGCCCACTACACTACCCACTGCTCATGAGGCCCCAAGTATGTTTGGGCTTAGCCTTGTCTTCATGGC
TAGGTGGGCTGATTGTCTCAGTGGCCAAAACAACATGCATTGCCAGTCTGTCTTACTGTGGCCCCAATGT
CCTCAACCAATTTTTCTGTGATGTCTCCCCTCTGCTCAATTTGTCCTGTACCCATGTGGCCCTCACAGAG
CTGGTAGACTTCATCTCAGCCATTGTCATCTTCTGTGGAACACTCTTGGTGTCCCTAGCCTCCTATTCAG
CTATTGGGATGGCTGTACTCCGCATGCCATCAGCTGCTGCCCGGCGCAAGGCCTTCTCCACCTGTGCCTC
CCATCTGGTAGTGGTGGGCATCTTTTACTCAGCAGCTCTCTTCATCTATTGCCGCCCCAGCCGCATCAAG
TCCATGGACCTCAACAAGGTGCTGTCTGTCATCTACACAGTGGTCACACCTCTCTGCAACCCCTTCATCT
ACGGTATCAGGCAAATCACTAGTGAATTCGCGGCCGCCTGCAGGTCGACCATATGGGAGAGCTCCCAACG
CGTTGGATGCATAGCTTGAGTATTCTATAGTGTCACCTAAATAGCTTGGCGTAATCATGGTCATAGCTGT
TTCCTGTGTGAAATTGTTATCCGCTCACATTCCACACACATACGAGC
